>Addgene plasmid #216495 | pcDNA3.1-HaloEKAR2.2-T2A-EGFP | addgene full sequence | sequence record 431035 | Addgene NGS Result
GACGGATCGGGAGATCTCCCGATCCCCTATGGTGCACTCTCAGTACAATCTGCTCTGATGCCGCATAGTT
AAGCCAGTATCTGCTCCCTGCTTGTGTGTTGGAGGTCGCTGAGTAGTGCGCGAGCAAAATTTAAGCTACA
ACAAGGCAAGGCTTGACCGACAATTGCATGAAGAATCTGCTTAGGGTTAGGCGTTTTGCGCTGCTTCGCG
ATGTACGGGCCAGATATACGCGTTGACATTGATTATTGACTAGTTATTAATAGTAATCAATTACGGGGTC
ATTAGTTCATAGCCCATATATGGAGTTCCGCGTTACATAACTTACGGTAAATGGCCCGCCTGGCTGACCG
CCCAACGACCCCCGCCCATTGACGTCAATAATGACGTATGTTCCCATAGTAACGCCAATAGGGACTTTCC
ATTGACGTCAATGGGTGGAGTATTTACGGTAAACTGCCCACTTGGCAGTACATCAAGTGTATCATATGCC
AAGTACGCCCCCTATTGACGTCAATGACGGTAAATGGCCCGCCTGGCATTATGCCCAGTACATGACCTTA
TGGGACTTTCCTACTTGGCAGTACATCTACGTATTAGTCATCGCTATTACCATGGTGATGCGGTTTTGGC
AGTACATCAATGGGCGTGGATAGCGGTTTGACTCACGGGGATTTCCAAGTCTCCACCCCATTGACGTCAA
TGGGAGTTTGTTTTGGCACCAAAATCAACGGGACTTTCCAAAATGTCGTAACAACTCCGCCCCATTGACG
CAAATGGGCGGTAGGCGTGTACGGTGGGAGGTCTATATAAGCAGAGCTCTCTGGCTAACTAGAGAACCCA
CTGCTTACTGGCTTATCGAAATTAATACGACTCACTATAGGGAGACCCAAGCTGGCTAGCGTTTAAACTT
AAGCTTGCGGCCGCCACCGGATCCATGCCTGACGTACCACGTACACCAGTAGGAAAGGCAAAGCTGTCAT
TCCAATTCCCCCGCGCACGGGAGCTCAGCTGGCGGCGGGAGACCTTCCAGGCCTTCCGCACCACCGACGT
CGGCCGCAAGCTGATCATCGATCAGAACGTTTTTATCGAGGGTACGCTGCCGATGGGTGTCGTCCGCCCG
CTGACTGAAGTCGAGATGGACCATTACCGCGAGCCGTTCCTGAATCCTGTTGACCGCGAGCCACTGTGGC
GCTTCCCAAACGAGCTGCCAATCGCCGGTGAGCCAGCGAACATCGTCGCGCTGGTCGAAGAATACATGGA
CTGGCTGCACCAGTCCCCTGTCCCGAAGCTGCTGTTCTGGGGCACCCCAGGCGTTCTGATCCCACCGGCC
GAAGCCGCTCGCCTGGCCAAAAGCCTGCCTAACTGCAAGGCTGTGGACATCGGCCCGGGTCTGAATCTGC
TGCAAGAAGACAACCCGGACCTGATCGGCAGCGAGATCGCGCGCTGGCTGTCGACGCTCGAGATTTCCGG
CGAGCCAACCACTGGAGGCAGCGGAGGCACAGGAGGCAGCGGAGGCACAGGAGGCAGCATGGCAGAAATC
GGTACTGGCTTTCCATTCGACCCCCATTATGTGGAAGTCCTGGGCGAGCGCATGCACTACGTCGATGTTG
GTCCGCGCGATGGCACCCCTGTGCTGTTCCTGCACGGTAACCCGACCTCCTCCTACGTGTGGCGCAACAT
CATCCCGCATGTTGCACCGACCCATCGCTGCATTGCTCCAGACCTGATCGGTATGGGCAAATCCGACAAA
CCAGACCTGGGTTATTTCTTCGACGACCACGTCCGCTTCATGGATGCCTTCATCGAAGCCCTGGGTCTGG
AAGAGGTCGTCCTGGTCATTCACGACTGGGGCTCCGCTCTGGGTTTCCACTGGGCCAAGCGCAATCCAGA
GCGCGTCAAAGGTATTGCATTTATGGAGTTCATCCGCCCTATCCCGACCTGGGACGAATGGACCATCAGC
ATGGCGGACGAGGAGAAGCTGCCGCCCGGCTGGGAGAAGCGCATGAGCCGCAGCTCAGGCCGAGTGTACT
ACTTCAACCACATCACTAACGCCAGCCAGTGGGAGCGGCCCAGCGGCAACAGCAGCAGTGGTGGCAAAAA
CGGGCAGGGGGAGCCTGCCAGGGGCCGCGGCAGTGGAGAGGGCAGAGGAAGTCTGCTAACATGCGGTGAC
GTCGAGGAGAATCCTGGCCCAGTGAGCAAGGGCGAGGAGCTGTTCACCGGGGTGGTGCCCATCCTGGTCG
AGCTGGACGGCGACGTAAACGGCCACAAGTTCAGCGTGTCCGGCGAGGGCGAGGGCGATGCCACCTACGG
CAAGCTGACCCTGAAGTTCATCTGCACCACCGGCAAGCTGCCCGTGCCCTGGCCCACCCTCGTGACCACC
CTGACCTACGGCGTGCAGTGCTTCAGCCGCTACCCCGACCACATGAAGCAGCACGACTTCTTCAAGTCCG
CCATGCCCGAAGGCTACGTCCAGGAGCGCACCATCTTCTTCAAGGACGACGGCAACTACAAGACCCGCGC
CGAGGTGAAGTTCGAGGGCGACACCCTGGTGAACCGCATCGAGCTGAAGGGCATCGACTTCAAGGAGGAC
GGCAACATCCTGGGGCACAAGCTGGAGTACAACTACAACAGCCACAACGTCTATATCATGGCCGACAAGC
AGAAGAACGGCATCAAGGTGAACTTCAAGATCCGCCACAACATCGAGGACGGCAGCGTGCAGCTCGCCGA
CCACTACCAGCAGAACACCCCCATCGGCGACGGCCCCGTGCTGCTGCCCGACAACCACTACCTGAGCACC
CAGTCCGCCCTGAGCAAAGACCCCAACGAGAAGCGCGATCACATGGTCCTGCTGGAGTTCGTGACCGCCG
CCGGGATCACTCTCGGCATGGACGAGCTGTACAAGTAAGAATTCTGCAGATATCCAGCACAGTGGCGGCC
GCTCGAGTCTAGAGGGCCCGTTTAAACCCGCTGATCAGCCTCGACTGTGCCTTCTAGTTGCCAGCCATCT
GTTGTTTGCCCCTCCCCCGTGCCTTCCTTGACCCTGGAAGGTGCCACTCCCACTGTCCTTTCCTAATAAA
ATGAGGAAATTGCATCGCATTGTCTGAGTAGGTGTCATTCTATTCTGGGGGGTGGGGTGGGGCAGGACAG
CAAGGGGGAGGATTGGGAAGACAATAGCAGGCATGCTGGGGATGCGGTGGGCTCTATGGCTTCTGAGGCG
GAAAGAACCAGCTGGGGCTCTAGGGGGTATCCCC
[124 nt withheld, positions 3255-3378]
C
[91 nt withheld, positions 3380-3470]
A
[49 nt withheld, positions 3472-3520]
CCTTTGACGTTGGAGTCCACGTTCTTT
[37 nt withheld, positions 3548-3584]
ACCCTATCTCGGTCTATTCTTTTGATTTATAAGGGATTTTGCCGATTTCGGCCTATTGGTTAAAAAATGA
GCTGATTTAACAAAAATTTAACGCGAATTAATTCTGTGGAATGTGTGTCAGTTAGGGTGTGGAAAGTCCC
CAGGCTCCCCAGCAGGCAGAAGTATGCAAAGCATGCATCTCAATTAGTCAGCAACCAGGTGTGGAAAGTC
CCCAGGCTCCCCAGCAGGCAGAAGTATGCAAAGCATGCATCTCAATTAGTCAGCAACCATAGTCCCGCCC
CTAACTCCGCCCAGTTCCGCCCATTCTCCGCCCCATGGCTGACTAATTTTTTTTATTTATGCAGAGGCCG
AGGCCGCCTCTGCCTCTGAGCTATTCCAGAAGTAGTGAGGAGGCTTTTTTGGAGGCCTAGGCTTTTGCAA
AAAGCTCCCGGGAGCTTGTATATCCATTTTCGGATCTGATCAAGAGACAGGATGAGGATCGTTTCGCATG
ATTGAACAAGATGGATTGCACGCAGGTTCTCCGGCCGCTTGGGTGGAGAGGCTATTCGGCTATGACTGGG
CACAACAGACAATCGGCTGCTCTGATGCCGCCGTGTTCCGGCTGTCAGCGCAGGGGCGCCCGGTTCTTTT
TGTCAAGACCGACCTGTCCGGTGCCCTGAATGAACTGCAGGACGAGGCAGCGCGGCTATCGTGGCTGGCC
ACGACGGGCGTTCCTTGCGCAGCTGTGCTCGACGTTGTCACTGAAGCGGGAAGGGACTGGCTGCTATTGG
GCGAAGTGCCGGGGCAGGATCTCCTGTCATCTCACCTTGCTCCTGCCGAGAAAGTATCCATCATGGCTGA
TGCAATGCGGCGGCTGCATACGCTTGATCCGGCTACCTGCCCATTCGACCACCAAGCGAAACATCGCATC
GAGCGAGCACGTACTCGGATGGAAGCCGGTCTTGTCGATCAGGATGATCTGGACGAAGAGCATCAGGGGC
TCGCGCCAGCCGAACTGTTCGCCAGGCTCAAGGCGCGCATGCCCGACGGCGAGGATCTCGTCGTGACCCA
TGGCGATGCCTGCTTGCCGAATATCATGGTGGAAAATGGCCGCTTTTCTGGATTCATCGACTGTGGCCGG
CTGGGTGTGGCGGACCGCTATCAGGACATAGCGTTGGCTACCCGTGATATTGCTGAAGAGCTTGGCGGCG
AATGGGCTGACCGCTTCCTCGTGCTTTACGGTATCGCCGCTCCCGATTCGCAGCGCATCGCCTTCTATCG
CCTTCTTGACGAGTTCTTCTGAGCGGGACTCTGGGGTTCGAAATGACCGACCAAGCGACGCCCAACCTGC
CATCACGAGATTTCGATTCCACCGCCGCCTTCTATGAAAGGTTGGGCTTCGGAATCGTTTTCCGGGACGC
CGGCTGGATGATCCTCCAGCGCGGGGATCTCATGCTGGAGTTCTTCGCCCACCCCAACTTGTTTATTGCA
GCTTATAATGGTTACAAATAAAGCAATAGCATCACAAATTTCACAAATAAAGCATTTTTTTCACTGCATT
CTAGTTGTGGTTTGTCCAAACTCATCAATGTATCTTATCATGTCTGTATACCGTCGACCTCTAGCTAGAG
CTTGGCGTAATCATGGTCATAGCTGTTTCCTGTGTGAAATTGTTATCCGCTCACAATTCCACACAACATA
CGAGCCGGAAGCATAAAGTGTAAAGCCTGGGGTGCCTAATGAGTGAGCTAACTCACATTAATTGCGTTGC
GCTCACTGCCCGCTTTCCAGTCGGGAAACCTGTCGTGCCAGCTGCATTAATGAATCGGCCAACGCGCGGG
GAGAGGCGGTTTGCGTATTGGGCGCTCTTCCGCTTCCTCGCTCACTGACTCGCTGCGCTCGGTCGTTCGG
CTGCGGCGAGCGGTATCAGCTCACTCAAAGGCGGTAATACGGTTATCCACAGAATCAGGGGATAACGCAG
GAAAGAACATGTGAGCAAAAGGCCAGCAAAAGGCCAGGAACCGTAAAAAGGCCGCGTTGCTGGCGTTTTT
CCATAGGCTCCGCCCCCCTGACGAGCATCACAAAAATCGACGCTCAAGTCAGAGGTGGCGAAACCCGACA
GGACTATAAAGATACCAGGCGTTTCCCCCTGGAAGCTCCCTCGTGCGCTCTCCTGTTCCGACCCTGCCGC
TTACCGGATACCTGTCCGCCTTTCTCCCTTCGGGAAGCGTGGCGCTTTCTCATAGCTCACGCTGTAGGTA
TCTCAGTTCGGTGTAGGTCGTTCGCTCCAAGCTGGGCTGTGTGCACGAACCCCCCGTTCAGCCCGACCGC
TGCGCCTTATCCGGTAACTATCGTCTTGAGTCCAACCCGGTAAGACACGACTTATCGCCACTGGCAGCAG
CCACTGGTAACAGGATTAGCAGAGCGAGGTATGTAGGCGGTGCTACAGAGTTCTTGAAGTGGTGGCCTAA
CTACGGCTACACTAGAAGAACAGTATTTGGTATCTGCGCTCTGCTGAAGCCAGTTACCTTCGGAAAAAGA
GTTGGTAGCTCTTGATCCGGCAAACAAACCACCGCTGGTAGCGGTGGTTTTTTTGTTTGCAAGCAGCAGA
TTACGCGCAGAAAAAAAGGATCTCAAGAAGATCCTTTGATCTTTTCTACGGGGTCTGACGCTCAGTGGAA
CGAAAACTCACGTTAAGGGATTTTGGTCATGAGATTATCAAAAAGGATCTTCACCTAGATCCTTTTAAAT
TAAAAATGAAGTTTTAAATCAATCTAAAGTATATATGAGTAAACTTGGTCTGACAGTTACCAATGCTTAA
TCAGTGAGGCACCTATCTCAGCGATCTGTCTATTTCGTTCATCCATAGTTGCCTGACTCCCCGTCGTGTA
GATAACTACGATACGGGAGGGCTTACCATCTGGCCCCAGTGCTGCAATGATACCGCGAGACCCACGCTCA
CCGGCTCCAGATTTATCAGCAATAAACCAGCCAGCCGGAAGGGCCGAGCGCAGAAGTGGTCCTGCAACTT
TATCCGCCTCCATCCAGTCTATTAATTGTTGCCGGGAAGCTAGAGTAAGTAGTTCGCCAGTTAATAGTTT
GCGCAACGTTGTTGCCATTGCTACAGGCATCGTGGTGTCACGCTCGTCGTTTGGTATGGCTTCATTCAGC
TCCGGTTCCCAACGATCAAGGCGAGTTACATGATCCCCCATGTTGTGCAAAAAAGCGGTTAGCTCCTTCG
GTCCTCCGATCGTTGTCAGAAGTAAGTTGGCCGCAGTGTTATCACTCATGGTTATGGCAGCACTGCATAA
TTCTCTTACTGTCATGCCATCCGTAAGATGCTTTTCTGTGACTGGTGAGTACTCAACCAAGTCATTCTGA
GAATAGTGTATGCGGCGACCGAGTTGCTCTTGCCCGGCGTCAATACGGGATAATACCGCGCCACATAGCA
GAACTTTAAAAGTGCTCATCATTGGAAAACGTTCTTCGGGGCGAAAACTCTCAAGGATCTTACCGCTGTT
GAGATCCAGTTCGATGTAACCCACTCGTGCACCCAACTGATCTTCAGCATCTTTTACTTTCACCAGCGTT
TCTGGGTGAGCAAAAACAGGAAGGCAAAATGCCGCAAAAAAGGGAATAAGGGCGACACGGAAATGTTGAA
TACTCATACTCTTCCTTTTTCAATATTATTGAAGCATTTATCAGGGTTATTGTCTCATGAGCGGATACAT
ATTTGAATGTATTTAGAAAAATAAACAAATAGGGGTTCCGCGCACTTTTCGGGGAAATGTGCCACCTGAC
GTC
Features (pLannotate 1.2.2; 25 found; start..end, strand, type, name):
     28..80      -  misc_feature   bom (fragment): basis of mobility region from pBR322
    235..614     +  enhancer       CMV enhancer: human cytomegalovirus immediate early enhancer
    615..818     +  promoter       CMV promoter: human cytomegalovirus (CMV) immediate early promoter
    814..847     +  LTR            5' LTR (truncated) (fragment): truncated 5' long terminal repeat (LTR) from HIV-1
    863..881     +  promoter       T7 promoter: promoter for bacteriophage T7 RNA polymerase
   1019..1471    +  CDS            HaloTag® (fragment): modified bacterial dehalogenase that forms covalent bonds with chloroalkane derivatives
   1529..1951    +  CDS            HaloTag® (fragment): modified bacterial dehalogenase that forms covalent bonds with chloroalkane derivatives
   1961..2134    +  CDS            PIN1 (fragment): PIN1_HUMAN - Experimental evidence at protein level: Swiss-Prot protein existence level 1. Peptidyl-prolyl cis/trans isomerase (PPIase) that binds to and isomerizes specific phosphorylated Ser/Thr-Pro (pSer/Thr-Pro) motifs (PubMed:21497122, PubMed:23623683, PubMed:29686383). By inducing conformational changes in a subset of phosphorylated proteins, acts as a molecular switch in multiple cellular processes (PubMed:21497122, PubMed:22033920, PubMed:23623683). Displays a preference for acidic residues located N-terminally to the proline bond to be isomerized. Regulates mitosis presumably by inter
   2192..2908    +  CDS            EGFP: the original enhanced GFP (Yang et al., 1996) mammalian codon-optimized
   2985..3209    +  polyA_signal   bGH poly(A) signal: bovine growth hormone polyadenylation signal
   3213..3234    +  promoter       SV40 promoter (fragment): SV40 enhancer and early promoter
   3255..3683    +  rep_origin     f1 ori (sequence partly withheld): f1 bacteriophage origin of replication; arrow indicates direction of (+) strand synthesis
   3710..3781    +  promoter       SV40 promoter (fragment): SV40 enhancer and early promoter
   3782..3853    +  promoter       SV40 promoter (fragment): SV40 enhancer and early promoter
   3857..3991    +  rep_origin     SV40 ori: SV40 origin of replication
   4072..4863    +  CDS            neo: KKA2_KLEPN - Also known as kan, nptII. Experimental evidence at protein level: Swiss-Prot protein existence level 1. Resistance to kanamycin, neomycin, paromomycin, ribostamycin, butirosin and gentamicin B. From Klebsiella pneumoniae.
   4887..5045    +  CDS            ble (fragment): BLE_KLEPN - Experimental evidence at protein level: Swiss-Prot protein existence level 1. Binding protein with a strong affinity to the bleomycin family of antibiotics. Binds to CL990; an antimitotic-antibiotic compound. From Klebsiella pneumoniae.
   5040..5161    +  polyA_signal   SV40 poly(A) signal: SV40 polyadenylation signal
   5234..5250    -  protein_bind   lac operator: The lac repressor binds to the lac operator to inhibit transcription in E. coli. This inhibition can be relieved by adding lactose or isopropyl-β-D-thiogalactopyranoside (IPTG). lac repressor encoded by lacI
   5258..5288    -  promoter       lac promoter: promoter for the E. coli lac operon
   5303..5324    -  protein_bind   CAP binding site: CAP binding activates transcription in the presence of cAMP. E. coli catabolite activator protein
   5337..5429    -  CDS            lacI (fragment): lac repressor; lacI; The lac repressor binds to the lac operator to inhibit transcription in E. coli. This inhibition can be relieved by adding lactose or isopropyl-β-D-thiogalactopyranoside (IPTG).
   5612..6200    -  rep_origin     ori: high-copy-number ColE1/pMB1/pBR322/pUC origin of replication
   6371..7231    -  CDS            AmpR: β-lactamase; bla; confers resistance to ampicillin, carbenicillin, and related antibiotics
   7232..7336    -  promoter       AmpR promoter: bla
