[The description below was written by a language model from this plasmid's Addgene catalogue record and pLannotate feature annotations shown in this document.]
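Description:
pcDNA3.1-HaloEKAR2.2-T2A-EGFP is a 7,367-nt mammalian expression plasmid built on the pcDNA3.1 backbone for transient or stable expression of a synthetic, chemigenetic ERK activity biosensor. It is propagated in E. coli through a high-copy ColE1/pUC-type origin with ampicillin selection (AmpR under its own bla promoter). It also carries the usual pcDNA3.1 accessories: an f1 origin, and an SV40 early promoter/origin driving a neomycin/kanamycin phosphotransferase gene with an SV40 poly(A) signal, which can in principle support G418 selection of mammalian cells. Small annotated fragments (an HIV-1 LTR piece, ble, lacI, bom) appear to be short backbone-derived matches rather than functional elements.

The payload is transcribed from the CMV immediate-early enhancer and promoter, with a T7 promoter just upstream of the insert, and is terminated by the bGH polyadenylation signal. The annotation shows the HaloEKAR2.2 coding region as two separate HaloTag fragments followed by a portion of human PIN1. This is consistent with a rearranged or split HaloTag coupled to a phospho-Ser/Thr-Pro-binding domain, although the record does not describe the sensor architecture or annotate the ERK substrate sequence. HaloTag covalently binds chloroalkane-linked ligands, so the readout depends on an added fluorogenic dye; the associated publication title indicates far-red sensors. The record characterises this variant as having low basal brightness and a very high dynamic range. A T2A self-cleaving peptide (named in the catalogue fields but not annotated) links the sensor to EGFP. A single transcript therefore yields the sensor and a separate green marker for identifying transfected cells. The construct is intended for live-cell imaging of ERK signalling, including multiplexed imaging alongside other reporters.
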