Addgene plasmid #216495: pcDNA3.1-HaloEKAR2.2-T2A-EGFP
Purpose: Expression of chemigenetic ERK biosensor (low basal brightness, extremly high dynamic range) and EGFP transfection marker in mammalian cells
Depositing lab: Jin Zhang. Depositing organization: University of California, San Diego (UCSD). Publication: Far-red chemigenetic kinase biosensors enable multiplexed and super-resolved imaging of signaling networks. Frei MS, Sanchez SA, He X, Liu L, Schneider F, Wang Z, Hakozaki H, Li Y, Lyons AC, Rohm TV, Olefsky JM, Shi L, Schoneberg J, Fraser SE, Mehta S, Wang Y, Zhang J. Nat Biotechnol. 2025 Apr 21. doi: 10.1038/s41587-025-02642-8. PubMed 40258957.
Backbone
  Vector backbone: pcDNA3.1
  Vector type: Mammalian Expression
Growth in bacteria
  Bacterial resistance: Ampicillin, 100 μg/mL
  Growth temperature: 37°C
  Growth strain: DH5alpha
  Copy number: High Copy
Gene/Insert
  Gene/Insert name: HaloEKAR2.2
  Species: Synthetic
  Promoter: CMV
  Tag / fusion protein: T2A-EGFP (C terminal on insert)
  Cloning method: Gibson Cloning
  Sequencing primers: 5′ CMV forward; 3′ BGH reverse
Terms and licenses: Academic/Nonprofit Terms; Industry Terms: Not Available to Industry
How to cite: pcDNA3.1-HaloEKAR2.2-T2A-EGFP was a gift from Jin Zhang (Addgene plasmid # 216495 ; http://n2t.net/addgene:216495 ; RRID:Addgene_216495)
